>Addgene plasmid #223886 | pD(Ct)_His8 | addgene full sequence | sequence record 445932 | Addgene NGS Result
GATTCGCGACCTACTCCGGAATATTAGGTCTCAGGATCCCACCATCACCATCACCATCACCATTAAGGGA
GACCCACTGCTTGAGCCTAGAAGATCCGGCTGCTAACAAAGCCCGAAAGGAAGCTGAGTTGGCTGCTGTC
ACCGCTGAGCAATAACTATCATAACCCCTAGGTGCCATTTCATTACCTCTTTCTCCGCACCCGACATAGA
TCTGGGCCAACTTTTGGCGAAAATGAGACGTTGATCGGCACGTAAGAGGGTCCAACTTTCACCATAATGA
AATAAGATCACTACCGGGCGTATTTTTTGAGTTATCGAGATTTTCAGGAGCTAAGGAAGCTAAAATGGAG
AAAAAAATCACTGGATATACCACCGTTGATATATCCCAATGGCATCGTAAAGAACATTTTGAGGCATTTC
AGTCAGTTGCTCAATGTACCTATAACCAGACCGTTCAGCTGGATATTACGGCCTTTTTAAAGACCGTAAA
GAAAAATAAGCACAAGTTTTATCCGGCCTTTATTCACATTCTTGCCCGCCTGATGAATGCTCATCCGGAA
TTCCGTATGGCAATGAAAGACGGTGAGCTGGTGATATGGGATAGTGTTCACCCTTGTTACACCGTTTTCC
ATGAGCAAACTGAAACGTTTTCATCGCTCTGGAGTGAATACCACGACGATTTCCGGCAGTTTCTACACAT
ATATTCGCAAGATGTGGCGTGTTACGGTGAAAACCTGGCCTATTTCCCTAAAGGGTTTATTGAGAATATG
TTTTTCGTCTCAGCCAATCCCTGGGTGAGTTTCACCAGTTTTGATTTAAACGTGGCCAATATGGACAACT
TCTTCGCCCCCGTTTTCACCATGGGCAAATATTATACGCAAGGCGACAAGGTGCTGATGCCGCTGGCGAT
TCAGGTTCATCATGCCGTTTGTGATGGCTTCCATGTCGGCAGAATGCTTAATGAATTACAACAGTACTGC
GATGAGTGGCAGGGTGGGGCGTAATTTTTTTAAGGCAGTTATTGGTGCCCTTAAACGCCTGGTTGCTACG
CCTGAATAAGTGATAATAAGCGGATGAATGGCAGAAATTCGAAAGCAAATTCGACCCGGTCGTCGGTTCA
GGGCAGGGTCGTTAAATAGCCGCTTATGTCTATTGCTGGTTTACCGGTTTATTGACTACCGGAAGCAGTG
TGACCGTGTGCTTCTCAAATGCCTGAGGCCAGTTTGCTCAGGCTCTCCCCGTGGAGGTAATAATTGACGA
TATGATCATTTATTCTGCCTCCCAGCTGACATTCATCCGGGGTCAGCACCGTTTCTGCGGACTGGCTTTC
TACGTGTTCCGCTTCCTTTAGCAGCCCTTGCGCCCTGAGTGCTTGCGGCAGCGTGAAGCTAATTCCCATG
TCAGCCGTTAAGTGTTCCTGTGTCACTCAAAATTGCTTTGAGAGGCTCTAAGGGCTTCTCAGTGCGTTAC
ATCCCTGGCTTGTTGTCCACAACCGTTAAACCTTAAAAGCTTTAAAAGCCTTATATATTCTTTTTTTTCT
TATAAAACTTAAAACCTTAGAGGCTATTTAAGTTGCTGATTTATATTAATTTTATTGTTCAAACATGAGA
GCTTAGTACGTGAAACATGAGAGCTTAGTACGTTAGCCATGAGAGCTTAGTACGTTAGCCATGAGGGTTT
AGTTCGTTAAACATGAGAGCTTAGTACGTTAAACATGAGAGCTTAGTACGTGAAACATGAGAGCTTAGTA
CGTACTATCAACAGGTTGAACTGCTGATCAACAGATCCTCTACGCGGCCGCGGTACCATAACTTCGTATA
GCATACATTATACGAAGTTATCTGCCAGGCACATGGGTTTTACTAGTATC
Features (pLannotate 1.2.2; 7 found; start..end, strand, type, name):
     40..63      +  CDS            8xHis: 8xHis affinity tag
     99..148     +  CDS            SET1 (fragment): solubility-enhancement tag derived from T7 phage gene 10B
    242..344     +  promoter       cat promoter: promoter of the E. coli cat gene encoding chloramphenicol acetyltransferase
    345..1001    +  CDS            cat: CAT_ECOLX - Experimental evidence at protein level: Swiss-Prot protein existence level 1. This enzyme is an effector of chloramphenicol resistance in bacteria. From Escherichia coli. This protein is used as a marker in many commonly used cloning vectors, such as pACYC184.
   1277..1390    -  CDS            tnpA (fragment): TN5P_ECOLX - Also known as tnp. Experimental evidence at protein level: Swiss-Prot protein existence level 1. Mediates transposition of transposon Tn5 by a 'cut and paste' mechanism. First, the monomeric transposase binds the 19 bp inverted DNA repeats flanking the transposon. Then, dimerization of the DNA- bound transposase creates a synaptic DNA complex. After nicking of the first DNA strand, excision of the transposon proceeds through a series of intermediates. The transposase then mediates the insertion of the transposon at a new site by strand transfer. The activity of the wild- type tran
   1399..1755    -  rep_origin     R6K γ ori: γ replication origin from E. coli plasmid R6K; requires the R6K initiator protein pi for replication
   1808..1841    +  protein_bind   loxP: Cre-mediated recombination occurs in the 8-bp core sequence (GCATACAT). Cre recombinase
