[The description below was written by a language model from this plasmid's Addgene catalogue record and pLannotate feature annotations shown in this document.]
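Description:
pD(Ct)_His8 is a small (about 1.9 kb) Golden Gate donor plasmid from the 4G-cloning system, a toolkit for rapid assembly of genes for expressing multisubunit protein complexes in a range of hosts. It is built on the pD backbone and supplies a single modular part: a synthetic sequence encoding an eight-histidine affinity tag, to be fused to the C-terminus of a protein of interest during assembly. The tag module was introduced into the backbone by Gibson cloning. The record does not state which Type IIS enzyme or overhangs are used to release the part. No promoter driving the tag is annotated, which fits its role as a part donor rather than an expression vector.

The plasmid replicates from the R6K γ origin, which depends on the pi initiator protein supplied in trans. It must therefore be propagated in a pir-expressing E. coli strain; the recorded host carries the pir-116 mutation, which maintains the plasmid at high copy. Because such donors cannot replicate in ordinary cloning strains, this kind of conditional origin generally helps eliminate donor carry-over after an assembly reaction. Selection is by chloramphenicol, through a cat gene under its native promoter.

The automated annotation also finds a single loxP site near the origin, which could allow Cre-mediated fusion with another loxP-bearing plasmid, although the record does not describe such a use. Short matches to a T7 gene 10B-derived solubility tag and to the Tn5 transposase are fragments only. They are most likely residual backbone sequence or annotation artefacts rather than functional elements.
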