Addgene plasmid #223886: pD(Ct)_His8
Purpose: 4G-cloning donor for C-terminal His8 tag
Depositing lab: Stephan Gruber. Depositing organization: Universite de Lausanne (UNIL). Publication: 4G cloning: rapid gene assembly for expression of multisubunit protein complexes in diverse hosts. Taschner M, Dickinson JB, Roisne-Hamelin F, Gruber S. Life Sci Alliance. 2024 Dec 2;8(1):e202402899. doi: 10.26508/lsa.202402899. Print 2025 Jan. PubMed 39622624.
Backbone
  Vector backbone: pD
  Vector type: Golden-Gate Donor
Growth in bacteria
  Bacterial resistance: Chloramphenicol, 25 μg/mL
  Growth temperature: 37°C
  Growth strain: Pir1 ; strain contains pir-116 mutation for plasmid maintenance at high copy
  Copy number: High Copy
Gene/Insert
  Gene/Insert name: His8
  Species: Synthetic
  Cloning method: Gibson Cloning
Terms and licenses: Academic/Nonprofit Terms; Industry Terms: Not Available to Industry
Depositor comments: Please visit https://doi.org/10.1101/2024.06.17.599261 for bioRxiv preprint.
How to cite: pD(Ct)_His8 was a gift from Stephan Gruber (Addgene plasmid # 223886 ; http://n2t.net/addgene:223886 ; RRID:Addgene_223886)
